>Addgene plasmid #227554 | pEPCT1CB0068 | addgene full sequence | sequence record 455238 | Addgene NGS Result
TTGTCTTCTGCACGAAGTGGTTTAAACTATCAGTGTTTGACAGGATATATTGGCGGGTAAACCTAAGAGA
AAAGAGCGTTTATTAGAATAATCGGATATTTAAAAGGGCGTGAAAAGGTTTATCCGTTCGTCCATTTGTA
TGTGCATGCCAACCACAGGGTTCCCCAGATCAGGCGCTGGCTGCTGAACCCCCAGCCGGAACTGACCCCA
CAAGGCCCTAGCGTTTGCAATGCACCAGGTCATCATTGACCCAGGCGTGTTCCACCAGGCCGCTGCCTCG
CAACTCTTCGCAGGCTTCGCCGACCTGCTCGCGCCACTTCTTCACGCGGGTGGAATCCGATCCGCACATG
AGGCGGAAGGTTTCCAGCTTGAGCGGGTACGGCTCCCGGTGCGAGCTGAAATAGTCGAACATCCGTCGGG
CCGTCGGCGACAGCTTGCGGTACTTCTCCCATATGAATTTCGTGTAGTGGTCGCCAGCAAACAGCACGAC
GATTTCCTCGTCGATCAGGACCTGGCAACGGGACGTTTTCTTGCCACGGTCCAGGACGCGGAAGCGGTGC
AGCAGCGACACCGATTCCAGGTGCCCAACGCGGTCGGACGTGAAGCCCATCGCCGTCGCCTGTAGGCGCG
ACAGGCATTCCTCGGCCTTCGTGTAATACCGGCCATTGATCGACCAGCCCAGGTCCTGGCAAAGCTCGTA
GAACGTGAAGGTGATCGGCTCGCCGATAGGGGTGCGCTTCGCGTACTCCAACACCTGCTGCCACACCAGT
TCGTCATCGTCGGCCCGCAGCTCGACGCCGGTGTAGGTGATCTTCACGTCCTTGTTGACGTGGAAAATGA
CCTTGTTTTGCAGCGCCTCGCGCGGGATTTTCTTGTTGCGCGTGGTGAACAGGGCAGAGCGGGCCGTGTC
GTTTGGCATCGCTCGCATCGTGTCCGGCCACGGCGCAATATCGAACAAGGAAAGCTGCATTTCCTTGATC
TGCTGCTTCGTGTGTTTCAGCAACGCGGCCTGCTTGGCCTCGCTGACCTGTTTTGCCAGGTCCTCGCCGG
CGGTTTTTCGCTTCTTGGTCGTCATAGTTCCTCGCGTGTCGATGGTCATCGACTTCGCCAAACCTGCCGC
CTCCTGTTCAAGACGACGCGAACGCTCCACGGCGGCCGATGGCGCGGGCAGGGCAGGGGGAGCCAGTTGC
ACGCTGTCGCGCTCGATCTTGGCCGTAGCTTGCTGGACCATCGAGCCGACGGACTGGAAGGTTTCGCGGG
GCGCACGCATGACGGTGCGGCTTGCGATGGTTTCGGCATCCTCGGCGGAAAACCCCGCGTCGATCAGTTC
TTGCCTGTATGCCTTCCGGTCAAACGTCCGATTCATTCACCCTCCTTGCGGGATTGCCCCGACTCACGCC
GGGGCAATGTGCCCTTATTCCTGATTTGACCCGCCTGGTGCCTTGGTGTCCAGATAATCCACCTTATCGG
CAATGAAGTCGGTCCCGTAGACCGTCTGGCCGTCCTTCTCGTACTTGGTATTCCGAATCTTGCCCTGCAC
GAATACCAGCGACCCCTTGCCCAAATACTTGCCGTGGGCCTCGGCCTGAGAGCCAAAACACTTGATGCGG
AAGAAGTCGGTGCGCTCCTGCTTGTCGCCGGCATCGTTGCGCCACATCTAGGATCTGCCAGGAACCGTAA
AAAGGCCGCGTTGCTGGCGTTTTTCCATAGGCTCCGCCCCCCTGACGAGCATCACAAAAATCGACGCTCA
AGTCAGAGGTGGCGAAACCCGACAGGACTATAAAGATACCAGGCGTTTCCCCCTGGAAGCTCCCTCGTGC
GCTCTCCTGTTCCGACCCTGCCGCTTACCGGATACCTGTCCGCCTTTCTCCCTTCGGGAAGCGTGGCGCT
TTCTCATAGCTCACGCTGTAGGTATCTCAGTTCGGTGTAGGTCGTTCGCTCCAAGCTGGGCTGTGTGCAC
GAACCCCCCGTTCAGCCCGACCGCTGCGCCTTATCCGGTAACTATCGTCTTGAGTCCAACCCGGTAAGAC
ACGACTTATCGCCACTGGCAGCAGCCACTGGTAACAGGATTAGCAGAGCGAGGTATGTAGGCGGTGCTAC
AGAGTTCTTGAAGTGGTGGCCTAACTACGGCTACACTAGAAGAACAGTATTTGGTATCTGCGCTCTGCTG
AAGCCAGTTACCTTCGGAAAAAGAGTTGGTAGCTCTTGATCCGGCAAACAAACCACCGCTGGTAGCGGTG
GTTTTTTTGTTTGCAAGCAGCAGATTACGCGCAGAAAAAAAGGATCTCAAGAAGATCCTTTGATCTTTTC
TACGGGGTCTGACGCTCAGTGGAACGAAAACTCACGTTAAGGGATTTTGGTCATGAGATTATCAAAAAGG
ATCTTCACCTAGATCCTTTTAAATTAAAAATGAAGTTTTAAATCAATCTAAAGTATATATGAGTAAACTT
GGTCTGACAGTTACCAATGCTTAATCAGTGAGGCACCTATCTCAGCGATCTGTCTATTTCGTTCATCCAT
AGTTGCCTGACTCCCCGTCGTGTAGATAACTACGATACGGGAGGGCTTACCATCTGGCCCCAGTGCTGCA
ATGATACCGCGAGAACCACGCTCACCGGCTCCAGATTTATCAGCAATAAACCAGCCAGCCGGAAGGGCCG
AGCGCAGAAGTGGTCCTGCAACTTTATCCGCCTCCATCCAGTCTATTAATTGTTGCCGGGAAGCTAGAGT
AAGTAGTTCGCCAGTTAATAGTTTGCGCAACGTTGTTGCCATTGCTACAGGCATCGTGGTGTCACGCTCG
TCGTTTGGTATGGCTTCATTCAGCTCCGGTTCCCAACGATCAAGGCGAGTTACATGATCCCCCATGTTGT
GCAAAAAAGCGGTTAGCTCCTTCGGTCCTCCGATCGTTGTCAGAAGTAAGTTGGCCGCAGTGTTATCACT
CATGGTTATGGCAGCACTGCATAATTCTCTTACTGTCATGCCATCCGTAAGATGCTTTTCTGTGACTGGT
GAGTACTCAACCAAGTCATTCTGAGAATAGTGTATGCGGCGACCGAGTTGCTCTTGCCCGGCGTCAATAC
GGGATAATACCGCGCCACATAGCAGAACTTTAAAAGTGCTCATCATTGGAAAACGTTCTTCGGGGCGAAA
ACTCTCAAGGATCTTACCGCTGTTGAGATCCAGTTCGATGTAACCCACTCGTGCACCCAACTGATCTTCA
GCATCTTTTACTTTCACCAGCGTTTCTGGGTGAGCAAAAACAGGAAGGCAAAATGCCGCAAAAAAGGGAA
TAAGGGCGACACGGAAATGTTGAATACTCATACTCTTCCTTTTTCAATATTATTGAAGCATTTATCAAGG
TTATTGTCTCATGAGCGGATACATATTTGAATGTATTTAGAAAAATAAACAAATAGGGGTTCCGCGCACG
AATTGGCCAGCGCTGCCATTTTTGGGGTGAGGCCGTTCGCGGCCGAGGGGCGCAGCCCCTGGGGGGATGG
GAGGCCCGCGTTAGCGGGCCGGGAGGGTTCGAGAAGGGGGGGCACCCCCCTTCGGCGTGCGCGGTCACGC
GCACAGGGCGCAGCCCTGGTTAAAAACAAGGTTTATAAATATTGGTTTAAAAGCAGGTTAAAAGACAGGT
TAGCGGTGGCCGAAAAACGGGCGGAAACCCTTGCAAATGCTGGATTTTCTGCCTGTGGACAGCCCCTCAA
ATGTCAATAGGTGCGCCCCTCATCTGTCAGCACTCTGCCCCTCAAGTGTCAAGGATCGCGCCCCTCATCT
GTCAGTAGTCGCGCCCCTCAAGTGTCAATACCGCAGGGCACTTATCCCCAGGCTTGTCCACATCATCTGT
GGGAAACTCGCGTAAAATCAGGCGTTTTCGCCGATTTGCGAGGCTGGCCAGCTCCACGTCGCCGGCCGAA
ATCGAGCCTGCCCCTCATCTGTCAACGCCGCGCCGGGTGAGTCGGCCCCTCAAGTGTCAACGTCCGCCCC
TCATCTGTCAGTGAGGGCCAAGTTTTCCGCGAGGTATCCACAACGCCGGCGGCCGCGGTGTCTCGCACAC
GGCTTCGACGGCGTTTCTGGCGCGTTTGCAGGGCCATAGACGGCCGCCAGCCCAGCGGCGAGGGCAACCA
GCCCGGTGAGCGTCGCAAAGGAGATCCTGATCTGACTGATGGGCTGCCTGTATCGAGTGGTGATTTTGTG
CCGAGCTGCCGGTCGGGGAGCTGTTGGCTGGCTGGTGGCAGGATATATTGTGGTGTAAACAAATTGACGC
TTAGACAACTTAATAACACATTGCGGACGTTTTTAATGTACTGGGGTGGATGCAGTGGGCCCCACTCTGT
GAAGACAAGCAAGAATTCAAGCTTGGAGGTCAACATGGTGGAGCACGACACTCTGGTCTACTCCAAAAAT
GTCAAAGATACAGTCTCAGAAGATCAAAGGGCTATTGAGACTTTTCAACAAAGGATAATTTCGGGAAACC
TCCTCGGATTCCATTGCCCAGCTATCTGTCACTTCATCGAAAGGACAGTAGAAAAGGAAGGTGGCTCCTA
CAAATGCCATCATTGCGATAAAGGAAAGGCTATCATTCAAGATCTCTCTGCCGACAGTGGTCCCAAAGAT
GGACCCCCACCCACGAGGAGCATCGTGGAAAAAGAAGAGGTTCCAACCACGTCTACAAAGCAAGTGGATT
GATGTGACATCTCCACTGACGTAAGGGATGACGCACAATCCCACTATCCTTCGCAAGACCCTTCCTCTAT
ATAAGGAAGTTCATTTCATTTGGAGAGGACACGCTCGAGTATAAGAGCTCATTTTTACAACAATTACCAA
CAACAACAAACAACAAACAACATTACAATTACATTTACAATTATCGATACAATGGTGTGGGGATGTTTAT
TAATTGCACAAGGTACAACTAGATTCTTGGCACTATTTCCAGTCATATGTCTCTTTGTATGCCTTCCCAT
TAATCTTACCACCATATTTCTTGGTGGTCTTACTTCTTTCTTCATTTCATGGCTTGGAAGTTTCAAGCTC
ATCCTTTATGCCTTTGGCCAAGGTCCTTTATCTTCATATCCACATCTCCCTATGTATCACTTCATATTTA
CTGCTTGCTTACCCATCAAAATCGTTAAAATTCAAGAAAAACCATCTTACCACATTACCAAGAAATCCCC
CATACATTATGCTCCTCGGGCTATCCTGTTTATCGTCGCAATTAAGGCGCATAGTTACAAAGATTATTTT
CACCCGTTATTTACCACATCTCTTATTTCATTTTATATATTTTGCATGCTCGAATTGATGCTAGCCGTGA
TAGCTTATCTAGCTCAAACAATAGTTGGGTTTGAGCTAGAGCCACAATTTGATGAGCCACACCATGCCAC
ATCCGTACAAAACTTTTGGGGGAAAAGGTGGAACCTCATGGCGTCTAGCATACTCCGCCCCACGGTCTAT
CATCCTTCCCGAGCCGTCTTTAGCCATCTGGTTCCTAAAAGATGGGTATCGGTGCCAGCTGTCCTTACAA
CGTTTCTAGTATCCGGGATAGTGCACGAGTTGATCTTTTATTACCTTGGGCGGTTCACGCCAACATGGGA
AATCACTTGGTTCTTTGTAGTCCAAGGTGCTTGGGTTGGAATCGAGATTGTGGTCAAGAAAACCACGGGT
CAACGGCTCGAGCCACCAACCGTTGTGGCCCGGACTTTAACTTTGGCGTTTGTGATGCTTACTAGCTTTT
GGCTTTTCTTCCCACCATTCATGCAACTAGATGCCCTTTTGAGAGCTTGTAAAGAGGCCACGGCGTTTGT
TGGATTTCTAAAGAGTGGTCATCTAGTTAGCCCAAGTCAGTATGCATGTCCACTCATGGGTTCGTAAGTC
GACCGGCTGCTAACAAAGCCCGAGCTTCTCTAGCTAGAGTCGATCGACAAGCTCGAGTTTCTCCATAATA
ATGTGTGAGTAGTTCCCAGATAAGGGAATTAGGGTTCCTATAGGGTTTCGCTCATGTGTTGAGCATATAA
GAAACCCTTAGTATGTATTTGTATTTGTAAAATACTTCTATCAATAAAATTTCTAATTCCTAAAACCAAA
ATCCAGTACTAAAATCCAGATCGCTACTA
Features (pLannotate 1.2.2; 13 found; start..end, strand, type, name):
     38..62      +  misc_feature   RB T-DNA repeat: right border repeat from nopaline C58 T-DNA
    174..194     -  CDS            TetR (fragment): tetracycline resistance regulatory protein; tetR
    221..1366    -  CDS            trfA: TRFA_ECOLX - Experimental evidence at protein level: Swiss-Prot protein existence level 1. Also involved in plasmid copy number control, promoting intermolecular coupling of protein bound iterons at oriV, which inhibits replication initiation. From Escherichia coli.
   1702..2290    -  rep_origin     ori: high-copy-number ColE1/pMB1/pBR322/pUC origin of replication
   2461..3321    -  CDS            AmpR: β-lactamase; bla; confers resistance to ampicillin, carbenicillin, and related antibiotics
   3322..3426    -  promoter       AmpR promoter: bla
   3513..4144    -  rep_origin     oriV: incP origin of replication
   4236..4260    +  misc_feature   LB T-DNA repeat: left border repeat from nopaline C58 T-DNA
   4446..4791    +  promoter       CaMV 35S promoter: strong constitutive promoter from cauliflower mosaic virus
   4743..4789    +  promoter       minimal CaMV 35S promoter: minimal 35S promoter from cauliflower mosaic virus
   4820..4873    +  misc_feature   TMV Ω: translational enhancer from the tobacco mosaic virus 5'-leader sequence (Gallie et al., 1988)
   5886..5903    +  CDS            SET1 (fragment): solubility-enhancement tag derived from T7 phage gene 10B
   5938..6112    +  polyA_signal   CaMV poly(A) signal: cauliflower mosaic virus polyadenylation signal
