[The description below was written by a language model from this plasmid's Addgene catalogue record and pLannotate feature annotations shown in this document.]
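Description:
pEPCT1CB0068 is a Golden Gate/MoClo Level 1 plant expression construct built in the pICH47751 acceptor, which corresponds to position 3 in the modular cloning hierarchy. It is a binary-type vector: nopaline C58 left and right T-DNA border repeats flank the expression cassette, so the transcription unit can be transferred into plant cells by Agrobacterium. The backbone carries a high-copy ColE1/pUC-type origin for propagation in E. coli, plus the broad-host-range incP oriV and the trfA replication initiator gene that allow maintenance in Agrobacterium. Selection in bacteria is by ampicillin resistance (β-lactamase under its own promoter). No plant selectable marker is annotated within the T-DNA.

The payload is a single transcription unit in which a short version of the cauliflower mosaic virus 35S promoter, a strong constitutive plant promoter, is fused to the tobacco mosaic virus Ω leader, a 5' translational enhancer. This drives the CoACT6 coding sequence from Calendula officinalis (pot marigold), followed by the CaMV 35S polyadenylation signal/terminator. Internal BsaI sites in the coding sequence were removed by silent mutation to make it compatible with BsaI-based assembly, and the flanking BsaI sites were destroyed during cloning. The coding sequence itself is not annotated in the feature table, though it occupies the gap between the Ω leader and the terminator. The short TetR and SET1 fragment hits are probably incidental similarity matches rather than functional parts.

The record does not state the function of CoACT6, but the associated study concerns triterpenoid biosynthesis in Calendula. The construct can be used directly for constitutive expression in plants or combined with other Level 1 units at neighbouring positions into Level 2 multigene assemblies.
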