Addgene plasmid #227554: pEPCT1CB0068
Purpose: Level 1 - Position 3 with 35S promoter and terminator for plant expression
Depositing lab: Nicola Patron. Depositing organization: Earlham Institute. Publication: Biosynthesis and bioactivity of anti-inflammatory triterpenoids in Calendula officinalis. Golubova D, Salmon M, Su H, Tansley C, Kaithakottil GG, Linsmith G, Schudoma C, Swarbreck D, O'Connell MA, Patron NJ. Nat Commun. 2025 Jul 28;16(1):6941. doi: 10.1038/s41467-025-62269-w. PubMed 40721615.
Backbone
  Vector backbone: pICH47751
  Vector type: Plant Expression
Growth in bacteria
  Bacterial resistance: Ampicillin, 100 μg/mL
  Growth temperature: 37°C
  Growth strain: DH5alpha
  Copy number: High Copy
Gene/Insert
  Gene/Insert name: 35Sshort_TMV_CoACT6_35S
  Species: Calendula officinalis
  Mutation: BsaI sites removed by silent mutation
  Promoter: 35Sshort_TMV (pICH51277)
  Cloning method: Restriction Enzyme; 5′ cloning site BsaI (destroyed during cloning); 3′ cloning site BsaI (destroyed during cloning)
Terms and licenses: Academic/Nonprofit Terms; Industry Terms: Not Available to Industry
How to cite: pEPCT1CB0068 was a gift from Nicola Patron (Addgene plasmid # 227554 ; http://n2t.net/addgene:227554 ; RRID:Addgene_227554)
